>Addgene plasmid #55838 | DsRed2-Mito-7 | addgene full sequence | sequence record 244346 | Addgene NGS Result
CATTAGTTATTAATAGTAATCAATTACGGGGTCATTAGTTCATAGCCCATATATGGAGTTCCGCGTTACA
TAACTTACGGTAAATGGCCCGCCTGGCTGACCGCCCAACGACCCCCGCCCATTGACGTCAATAATGACGT
ATGTTCCCATAGTAACGCCAATAGGGACTTTCCATTGACGTCAATGGGTGGAGTATTTACGGTAAACTGC
CCACTTGGCAGTACATCAAGTGTATCATATGCCAAGTACGCCCCCTATTGACGTCAATGACGGTAAATGG
CCCGCCTGGCATTATGCCCAGTACATGACCTTATGGGACTTTCCTACTTGGCAGTACATCTACGTATTAG
TCATCGCTATTACCATGGTGATGCGGTTTTGGCAGTACATCAATGGGCGTGGATAGCGGTTTGACTCACG
GGGATTTCCAAGTCTCCACCCCATTGACGTCAATGGGAGTTTGTTTTGGCACCAAAATCAACGGGACTTT
CCAAAATGTCGTAACAACTCCGCCCCATTGACGCAAATGGGCGGTAGGCGTGTACGGTGGGAGGTCTATA
TAAGCAGAGCTGGTTTAGTGAACCGTCAGATCCGCTAGCATGTCCGTCCTGACGCCGCTGCTGCTGCGGG
GCTTGACAGGCTCGGCCCGGCGGCTCCCAGTGCCGCGCGCCAAGATCCATTCGTTGGGGGATCCACCGGT
CGCCACCATGGCCTCCTCCGAGAACGTCATCACCGAGTTCATGCGCTTCAAGGTGCGCATGGAGGGCACC
GTGAACGGCCACGAGTTCGAGATCGAGGGCGAGGGCGAGGGCCGCCCCTACGAGGGCCACAACACCGTGA
AGCTGAAGGTGACCAAGGGCGGCCCCCTGCCCTTCGCCTGGGACATCCTGTCCCCCCAGTTCCAGTACGG
CTCCAAGGTGTACGTGAAGCACCCCGCCGACATCCCCGACTACAAGAAGCTGTCCTTCCCCGAGGGCTTC
AAGTGGGAGCGCGTGATGAACTTCGAGGACGGCGGCGTGGCGACCGTGACCCAGGACTCCTCCCTGCAGG
ACGGCTGCTTCATCTACAAGGTGAAGTTCATCGGCGTGAACTTCCCCTCCGACGGCCCCGTGATGCAGAA
GAAGACCATGGGCTGGGAGGCCTCCACCGAGCGCCTGTACCCCCGCGACGGCGTGCTGAAGGGCGAGACC
CACAAGGCCCTGAAGCTGAAGGACGGCGGCCACTACCTGGTGGAGTTCAAGTCCATCTACATGGCCAAGA
AGCCCGTGCAGCTGCCCGGCTACTACTACGTGGACGCCAAGCTGGACATCACCTCCCACAACGAGGACTA
CACCATCGTGGAGCAGTACGAGCGCACCGAGGGCCGCCACCACCTGTTCCTGTAGCGGCCGCGACTCTAG
ATCATAATCAGCCATACCACATTTGTAGAGGTTTTACTTGCTTTAAAAAACCTCCCACACCTCCCCCTGA
ACCTGAAACATAAAATGAATGCAATTGTTGTTGTTAACTTGTTTATTGCAGCTTATAATGGTTACAAATA
AAGCAATAGCATCACAAATTTCACAAATAAAGCATTTTTTTCACTGCATTCTAGTTGTGGTTTGTCCAAA
CTCATCAATGTATCTTAAGGCGTAAATTGTAAGCGTTAATATTTTGTTAAAATTCGCGTTAAATTTTTGT
TAAATCAGCTCATTTTTTAACCAATAGGCCGAAATCGGCAAAATCCCTTATAAATCAAAAGAATAGACCG
AGATAGGGT
[37 nt withheld, positions 1760-1796]
AAAGAACGTGGACTCCAACGTCAAAGG
[49 nt withheld, positions 1824-1872]
T
[91 nt withheld, positions 1874-1964]
G
[124 nt withheld, positions 1966-2089]
CAGGTGGCACTTTTCGGGGAAATGTGCGCGGAACCCCTATTTGTTTATTTTTCTAAATACATTCAAATAT
GTATCCGCTCATGAGACAATAACCCTGATAAATGCTTCAATAATATTGAAAAAGGAAGAGTCCTGAGGCG
GAAAGAACCAGCTGTGGAATGTGTGTCAGTTAGGGTGTGGAAAGTCCCCAGGCTCCCCAGCAGGCAGAAG
TATGCAAAGCATGCATCTCAATTAGTCAGCAACCAGGTGTGGAAAGTCCCCAGGCTCCCCAGCAGGCAGA
AGTATGCAAAGCATGCATCTCAATTAGTCAGCAACCATAGTCCCGCCCCTAACTCCGCCCATCCCGCCCC
TAACTCCGCCCAGTTCCGCCCATTCTCCGCCCCATGGCTGACTAATTTTTTTTATTTATGCAGAGGCCGA
GGCCGCCTCGGCCTCTGAGCTATTCCAGAAGTAGTGAGGAGGCTTTTTTGGAGGCCTAGGCTTTTGCAAA
GATCGATCAAGAGACAGGATGAGGATCGTTTCGCATGATTGAACAAGATGGATTGCACGCAGGTTCTCCG
GCCGCTTGGGTGGAGAGGCTATTCGGCTATGACTGGGCACAACAGACAATCGGCTGCTCTGATGCCGCCG
TGTTCCGGCTGTCAGCGCAGGGGCGCCCGGTTCTTTTTGTCAAGACCGACCTGTCCGGTGCCCTGAATGA
ACTGCAAGACGAGGCAGCGCGGCTATCGTGGCTGGCCACGACGGGCGTTCCTTGCGCAGCTGTGCTCGAC
GTTGTCACTGAAGCGGGAAGGGACTGGCTGCTATTGGGCGAAGTGCCGGGGCAGGATCTCCTGTCATCTC
ACCTTGCTCCTGCCGAGAAAGTATCCATCATGGCTGATGCAATGCGGCGGCTGCATACGCTTGATCCGGC
TACCTGCCCATTCGACCACCAAGCGAAACATCGCATCGAGCGAGCACGTACTCGGATGGAAGCCGGTCTT
GTCGATCAGGATGATCTGGACGAAGAGCATCAGGGGCTCGCGCCAGCCGAACTGTTCGCCAGGCTCAAGG
CGAGCATGCCCGACGGCGAGGATCTCGTCGTGACCCATGGCGATGCCTGCTTGCCGAATATCATGGTGGA
AAATGGCCGCTTTTCTGGATTCATCGACTGTGGCCGGCTGGGTGTGGCGGACCGCTATCAGGACATAGCG
TTGGCTACCCGTGATATTGCTGAAGAGCTTGGCGGCGAATGGGCTGACCGCTTCCTCGTGCTTTACGGTA
TCGCCGCTCCCGATTCGCAGCGCATCGCCTTCTATCGCCTTCTTGACGAGTTCTTCTGAGCGGGACTCTG
GGGTTCGAAATGACCGACCAAGCGACGCCCAACCTGCCATCACGAGATTTCGATTCCACCGCCGCCTTCT
ATGAAAGGTTGGGCTTCGGAATCGTTTTCCGGGACGCCGGCTGGATGATCCTCCAGCGCGGGGATCTCAT
GCTGGAGTTCTTCGCCCACCCTAGGGGGAGGCTAACTGAAACACGGAAGGAGACAATACCGGAAGGAACC
CGCGCTATGACGGCAATAAAAAGACAGAATAAAACGCACGGTGTTGGGTCGTTTGTTCATAAACGCGGGG
TTCGGTCCCAGGGCTGGCACTCTGTCGATACCCCACCGAGACCCCATTGGGGCCAATACGCCCGCGTTTC
TTCCTTTTCCCCACCCCACCCCCCAAGTTCGGGTGAAGGCCCAGGGCTCGCAGCCAACGTCGGGGCGGCA
GGCCCTGCCATAGCCTCAGGTTACTCATATATACTTTAGATTGATTTAAAACTTCATTTTTAATTTAAAA
GGATCTAGGTGAAGATCCTTTTTGATAATCTCATGACCAAAATCCCTTAACGTGAGTTTTCGTTCCACTG
AGCGTCAGACCCCGTAGAAAAGATCAAAGGATCTTCTTGAGATCCTTTTTTTCTGCGCGTAATCTGCTGC
TTGCAAACAAAAAAACCACCGCTACCAGCGGTGGTTTGTTTGCCGGATCAAGAGCTACCAACTCTTTTTC
CGAAGGTAACTGGCTTCAGCAGAGCGCAGATACCAAATACTGTTCTTCTAGTGTAGCCGTAGTTAGGCCA
CCACTTCAAGAACTCTGTAGCACCGCCTACATACCTCGCTCTGCTAATCCTGTTACCAGTGGCTGCTGCC
AGTGGCGATAAGTCGTGTCTTACCGGGTTGGACTCAAGACGATAGTTACCGGATAAGGCGCAGCGGTCGG
GCTGAACGGGGGGTTCGTGCACACAGCCCAGCTTGGAGCGAACGACCTACACCGAACTGAGATACCTACA
GCGTGAGCTATGAGAAAGCGCCACGCTTCCCGAAGGGAGAAAGGCGGACAGGTATCCGGTAAGCGGCAGG
GTCGGAACAGGAGAGCGCACGAGGGAGCTTCCAGGGGGAAACGCCTGGTATCTTTATAGTCCTGTCGGGT
TTCGCCACCTCTGACTTGAGCGTCGATTTTTGTGATGCTCGTCAGGGGGGCGGAGCCTATGGAAAAACGC
CAGCAACGCGGCCTTTTTACGGTTCCTGGCCTTTTGCTGGCCTTTTGCTCACATGTTCTTTCCTGCGTTA
TCCCCTGATTCTGTGGATAACCGTATTACCGCCATG
Features (pLannotate 1.2.2; 14 found; start..end, strand, type, name):
     64..367     +  enhancer       CMV enhancer: human cytomegalovirus immediate early enhancer
    368..571     +  promoter       CMV promoter: human cytomegalovirus (CMV) immediate early promoter
    600..674     +  CDS            COX8 presequence: mitochondrial presequence of human cytochrome c oxidase subunit VIII (Rizutto et al., 1989)
    708..1385    +  CDS            DsRed2: improved tetrameric variant of DsRed fluorescent protein mammalian codon-optimized
   1400..1483    +  CDS            large T antigen (fragment): large T antigen from SV40 (simian virus 40)
   1506..1627    +  polyA_signal   SV40 poly(A) signal: SV40 polyadenylation signal
   1661..2089    -  rep_origin     f1 ori (sequence partly withheld): f1 bacteriophage origin of replication; arrow indicates direction of (+) strand synthesis
   2116..2220    +  promoter       AmpR promoter: bla
   2222..2579    +  promoter       SV40 promoter: SV40 enhancer and early promoter
   2614..3408    +  CDS            NeoR/KanR: aminoglycoside phosphotransferase from Tn5; aph(3')-II (or nptII); confers resistance to neomycin, kanamycin, and G418 (Geneticin®)
   3429..3581    +  CDS            ble (fragment): BLE_KLEPN - Experimental evidence at protein level: Swiss-Prot protein existence level 1. Binding protein with a strong affinity to the bleomycin family of antibiotics. Binds to CL990; an antimitotic-antibiotic compound. From Klebsiella pneumoniae.
   3640..3687    +  polyA_signal   HSV TK poly(A) signal: herpes simplex virus thymidine kinase polyadenylation signal (Cole and Stacy, 1985)
   3778..3794    -  polyA_signal   bGH poly(A) signal (fragment): bovine growth hormone polyadenylation signal
   4016..4604    +  rep_origin     ori: high-copy-number ColE1/pMB1/pBR322/pUC origin of replication
