[The description below was written by a language model from this plasmid's Addgene catalogue record and pLannotate feature annotations shown in this document.]
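Description:
DsRed2-Mito-7 is a mammalian expression plasmid that marks mitochondria with the red fluorescent protein DsRed2. It is built on a DsRed2 N-terminal-fusion type backbone and is propagated in E. coli as a high-copy plasmid through a ColE1/pUC-type origin. An f1 phage origin is also present. A single NeoR/KanR (Tn5 aminoglycoside phosphotransferase) gene serves for selection in both hosts. The bacterial bla promoter drives it for kanamycin resistance in bacteria, while the adjacent SV40 enhancer/early promoter and the downstream HSV TK polyadenylation signal allow G418 selection of stably transfected mammalian cells. The sequenced record is 4,715 nt, slightly shorter than the backbone size listed in the catalogue entry.

The expression cassette uses the human CMV immediate early enhancer and promoter to drive an open reading frame that begins with the mitochondrial presequence of human cytochrome c oxidase subunit VIII (COX8A). A short linker region follows, and then mammalian codon-optimized DsRed2, an improved tetrameric DsRed variant, placed C-terminal to the targeting peptide. The transcript is terminated by an SV40 polyadenylation signal. The presequence directs import of the fusion into mitochondria, so that red fluorescence (excitation 558 nm, emission 583 nm) outlines the organelle. The short annotated fragments of SV40 large T antigen, ble and bGH poly(A) appear to be backbone remnants or partial sequence matches rather than functional elements. The plasmid is typically used as a mitochondrial localization marker for fluorescence imaging of transfected mammalian cells, including co-localization with spectrally distinct probes.
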