Addgene plasmid #55838: DsRed2-Mito-7
Purpose: Localization: Mitochondria, Excitation: 558, Emission: 583
Depositing lab: Michael Davidson. Depositing organization: Florida State University, Tallahassee.
Backbone
  Vector backbone: DsRed2
  Backbone size w/o insert (bp): 4750
  Vector type: Mammalian Expression
  Selectable markers: Neomycin (select with G418)
Growth in bacteria
  Bacterial resistance: Kanamycin, 50 μg/mL
  Growth temperature: 37°C
  Growth strain: DH5alpha
  Copy number: High Copy
Gene/Insert
  Gene/Insert name: Mito (alt name: NM_004074.2)
  Species: H. sapiens (human)
  Entrez Gene: COX8A (a.k.a. COX, COX8, COX8-2, COX8L, MC4DN15, VIII, VIII-L)
  Promoter: CMV
  Tag / fusion protein: DsRed2 (C terminal on backbone)
  Cloning method: Unknown
  Sequencing primers: 5′ CMV-F; 3′ SV40pA-R
Terms and licenses: Academic/Nonprofit Terms; Industry Terms
Depositor comments: . Excitation = 558; Emission = 583
How to cite: DsRed2-Mito-7 was a gift from Michael Davidson (Addgene plasmid # 55838 ; http://n2t.net/addgene:55838 ; RRID:Addgene_55838)
