>Addgene plasmid #55838 | DsRed2-Mito-7 | depositor partial sequence | sequence record 86747 | insert sequence
TTACCATGGTGATGCGGTTTTGGCAGTACATCAATGGGCGTGGATAGCGGTTTGACTCACGGGGATTTCC
AAGTCTCCACCCCATTGACGTCAATGGGAGTTTGTTTTGGCACCAAAATCAACGGGACTTTCCAAAATGT
CGTAACAACTCCGCCCCATTGACGCAAATGGGCGGTAGGCGTGTACGGTGGGAGGTCTATATAAGCAGAG
CTGGTTTAGTGAACCGTCAGATCCGCTAGCATGTCCGTCCTGACGCCGCTGCTGCTGCGGGGCTTGACAG
GCTCGGCCCGGCGGCTCCCAGTGCCGCGCGCCAAGATCCATTCGTTGGGGGATCCACCGGTCGCCACCAT
GGCCTCCTCCGAGAACGTCATCACCGAGTTCATGCGCTTCAAGGTGCGCATGGAGGGCACCGTGAACGGC
CACGAGTTCGAGATCGAGGGCGAGGGCGAGGGCCGCCCCTACGAGGGCCACAACACCGTGAAGCTGAAGG
TGACCAAGGGCGGCCCCCTGCCCTTCGCCTGGGACATCCTGTCCCCCCAGTTCCAGTACGGCTCCAAGGT
GTACGTGAAGCACCCCGCCGACATCCCCGACTACAAGAAGCTGTCCTTCCCCGAGGGCTTCAAGTGGGAG
CGCGTGATGAACTTCGAGGACGGCGGCGTGGCGACCGTGACCCAGGACTCCTCCCTGCAGGACGGCTGCT
TCATCTACAAGGTGAAGTTCATCGGCGTGAACTTCCCCTCCGACGGCCCCGTGATGCAGAAGAAGACCAT
GGGCTGGGAGGCCTCCACCGAGCGCCTGTACCCCCGCGACGGCGTGCTGAAGGGCGAGACCCACAAGGCC
CTGAAGCTGAAGGACGGCGGCCACTACCTGGTGGAGTTCAAGTCCATCTACATGGCCAAGAAGCCCGTGC
AGCTGCCCGGCTACTACTACGTGGACGCCAAGCTGGACATCACCTCCCACAACGAGGACTACACCATCGT
GGAGCAGTACGAGCGCACCGAGGGCCGCCACCACCTGTTCCTGTAGCGGCCGCGACTCTAGATCATAATC
AGCCATACCACATTTGTAGAGGTTTTACTTGCTTTAAAAAACCTCCCACACCTCCCCCTGAACCTGAAAC
ATAAAATGAATGCAATTGTTGTTGTTAACTTGTTTATTGCAGCTTATAATGGTTACAAATAAAGCAATAG
CATCACAAATTTCACAAATAAAGCATTTTTTTCACTGCATTCTAGTTGTGGTTTGTCCAAACTC
