>Addgene plasmid #55838 | DsRed2-Mito-7 | addgene partial sequence | sequence record 109601 | CMV-F 5'-CGCAAATGGGCGGTAGGCGTG-3'
TGGTTTAGTGAACCGTCAGATCCGCTAGCATGTCCGTCCTGACGCCGCTGCTGCTGCGGGGCTTGACAGG
CTCGGCCCGGCGGCTCCCAGTGCCGCGCGCCAAGATCCATTCGTTGGGGGATCCACCGGTCGCCACCATG
GCCTCCTCCGAGAACGTCATCACCGAGTTCATGCGCTTCAAGGTGCGCATGGAGGGCACCGTGAACGGCC
ACGAGTTCGAGATCGAGGGCGAGGGCGAGGGCCGCCCCTACGAGGGCCACAACACCGTGAAGCTGAAGGT
GACCAAGGGCGGCCCCCTGCCCTTCGCCTGGGACATCCTGTCCCCCCAGTTCCAGTACGGCTCCAAGGTG
TACGTGAAGCACCCCGCCGACATCCCCGACTACAAGAAGCTGTCCTTCCCCGAGGGCTTCAAGTGGGAGC
GCGTGATGAACTTCGAGGACGGCGGCGTGGCGACCGTGACCCAGGACTCCTCCCTGCAGGACGGCTGCTT
CATCTACAAGGTGAAGTTCATCGGCGTGAACTTCCCCTCCGACGGCCCCGTGATGCAGAAGAAGACCATG
GGCTGGGAGGCCTCCACCGAGCGCCTGTACCCCCGCGACGGCGTGCTGAAGGGCGAGACCCACAAGGCCC
TGAAGCTGAAGGACGGCGGCCACTACCTGGTGGAGTTCAAGTCCATCTACATGGCCAAGAAGCCCGTGCA
GCTGCCCGGCTACTACTACGTGGACGCCAAGCTGGACATCACCTCCCACAACGAGGACTACACCATCGTG
GAGCAGTACGAGCGCAC
